>Addgene plasmid #219943 | MOBE3 | addgene full sequence | sequence record 460114 | Addgene NGS Result
GACATTGATTATTGACTAGTTATTAATAGTAATCAATTACGGGGTCATTAGTTCATAGCCCATATATGGA
GTTCCGCGTTACATAACTTACGATAAATGGCCCGCCTGGCTGACCGCCCAACGACCCCCGCCCATTGACG
TCAATAATGACGTATGTTCCCATAGTAACGCCAATAGGGACTTTCCATTGACGTCAATGGGTGGAGTATT
TACGGTAAACTGCCCACTTGGCAGTACATCAAGTGTATCATATGCCAAGTACGCCCCCTATTGACGTCAA
TGACGGTAAATGGCCCGCCTGGCATTATGCCCAGTACATGACCTTATGGGACTTTCCTACTTGGCAGTAC
ATCTACGTATTAGTCATCGCTATTACCATGGTGATGCGGTTTTGGCAGTACATCAATGGGCGTGGATAGC
GGTTTGACTCACGGGGATTTCCAAGTCTCCACCCCATTGACGTCAATGGGAGTTTGTTTTGGCACCAAAA
TCAACGGGACTTTCCAAAATGTCGTAACAACTCCGCCCCATTGACGCAAATGGGCGGTAGGCGTGTACGG
TGGGAGGTCTATATAAGCAGAGCTGGTTTAGTGAACCGTCAGATCCGCTAGAGATCCGCGGCCGCTAATA
CGACTCACTATAGGGAGAGCCGCCACCATGGCAAGTAACTTCACTCAATTTGTGCTTGTAGACAACGGAG
GTACCGGAGATGTAACAGTAGCACCCAGTAATTTCGCAAACGGCGTGGCGGAATGGATTAGTTCAAATTC
AAGATCTCAGGCCTATAAGGTCACTTGCTCCGTCAGGCAGTCTAGTGCCCAAAAGCGCAAATACACGATT
AAAGTAGAGGTACCGAAGGTCGCTACGCAAACTGTTGGGGGAGTTGAACTTCCAGTGGCTGCTTGGCGCT
CATACCTGAACATGGAACTGACTATCCCCATATTCGCTACTAACTCCGATTGTGAACTCATAGTAAAAGC
TATGCAGGGATTGCTCAAGGATGGCAACCCCATTCCAAGTGCCATAGCAGCGAACTCCGGGATATATTCT
TCTGGAGGATCTAGCGGAGGATCCAGTGGCGGCAGCAGCGGCGGCAGCAGTTCAAAGACTGGGCCTGTCG
CCGTCGATCCAACCCTGCGCCGCCGGATTGAACCTCACGAGTTTGAAGTGTTCTTTGACCCCCGGGAGCT
GAGAAAGGAGACATGCCTGCTGTACGAGATCAACTGGGGAGGCAGGCACTCCATCTGGAGGCACACCTCT
CAGAACACAAATAAGCACGTGGAGGTGAACTTCATCGAGAAGTTTACCACAGAGCGGTACTTCTGCCCCA
ATACCAGATGTAGCATCACATGGTTTCTGAGCTGGTCCCCTTGCGGAGAGTGTAGCAGGGCCATCACCGA
GTTCCTGTCCAGATATCCAAATGTGACACTGTTTATCTACATCGCCAGGCTGTATCACCTGGCAAACCCA
AGGAATAGGCAGGGCCTGCGCGATCTGATCAGCTCCGGCGTGACCATCCAGATCATGACAGAGCAGGAGT
CCGGCTACTGCTGGCACAACTTCGTGAATTATTCTCCTAGCAACGAGTCCCACTGGCCTAGGTACCCACA
CCTGTGGGTGCGCCTGTACGTGCTGGAGCTGTATTGCATCATCCTGGGCCTGCCCCCTTGTCTGAATATC
CTGCGGAGAAAGCAGAGCCAGCTGACCTCCTTTACAATCGCCCTGCAGTCTTGTCACTATCAGAGGCTGC
CACCCCACATCCTGTGGGCCACAGGCCTGAAGTCTGGCGGATCTGGAGGCTCCGGCGGCAGCACTAATCT
GAGCGACATCATTGAGAAGGAGACTGGGAAACAGCTGGTCATTCAGGAGTCCATCCTGATGCTGCCTGAG
GAGGTGGAGGAAGTGATCGGCAACAAGCCAGAGTCTGACATCCTGGTGCACACCGCCTACGACGAGTCCA
CAGATGAGAATGTGATGCTGCTGACCTCTGACGCCCCCGAGTATAAGCCTTGGGCCCTGGTCATCCAGGA
TTCTAACGGCGAGAATAAGATCAAGATGCTGAGCGGAGGATCCGGAGGATCTGGAGGCAGCACCAACCTG
TCTGACATCATCGAGAAGGAGACAGGCAAGCAGCTGGTCATCCAGGAGAGCATCCTGATGCTGCCCGAAG
AAGTCGAAGAAGTGATCGGAAACAAGCCTGAGAGCGATATCCTGGTCCATACCGCCTACGACGAGAGTAC
CGACGAAAATGTGATGCTGCTGACATCCGACGCCCCAGAGTATAAGCCCTGGGCTCTGGTCATCCAGGAT
TCCAACGGAGAGAACAAAATCAAAATGCTGTCTGGCGGCTCAAAAAGAACCGCCGACGGCAGCGAATTCG
AGCCCAAGAAGAAGAGGAAAGTCGGAAGCGGAGCTACTAACTTCAGCCTGCTGAAGCAGGCTGGAGACGT
GGAGGAGAACCCTGGACCTGGCAGTGGTGAGGGCAGAGGAAGTCTGCTAACATGCGGTGACGTCGAGGAG
AATCCTGGCCCAATGAAACGGACAGCCGACGGAAGCGAGTTCGAGTCACCAAAGAAGAAGCGGAAAGTCA
AAAGCATCAGATGCAAGAACTGCAACAAGCTGCTGTTCAAGGCCGACAGCTTCGACCACATCGAGATCCG
GTGTCCTAGATGTAAAAGACACATCATCATGCTGAACGCCTGCGAGCACCCCACCGAGAAGCACTGCGGC
AAGCGGGAAAAGATCACCCACAGCGACGAGACAGTGCGGTACGGTGGAGGAGGTACCGGCGGTGGAGGCT
CAGCAGAATACGTACGAGCTCTGTTTGACTTCAATGGGAATGACGAGGAGGATCTCCCCTTTAAGAAGGG
CGATATTCTCCGCATCAGAGATAAGCCCGAAGAACAATGGTGGAATGCCGAGGATAGCGAAGGGAAAAGG
GGCATGATTCTGGTGCCATATGTGGAGAAATATTCCGGTGACTACAAAGACCATGATGGGGATTACAAAG
ACCACGACATCGACTACAAAGACGACGACGATAAATCAGGTTCTGAGGTGGAGTTTTCCCACGAGTACTG
GATGAGACATGCCCTGACCCTGGCCAAGAGGGCACGGGATGAGAGGGAGGTGCCTGTGGGAGCCGTGCTG
GTGCTGAACAATAGAGTGATCGGCGAGGGCTGGAACAGAGCCATCGGCCTGCACGACCCAACAGCCCATG
CCGAAATTATGGCCCTGAGACAGGGCGGCCTGGTCATGCAGAACTACAGACTGATTGACGCCACCCTGTA
CGTGACATTCGAGCCTTGCGTGATGTGCGCCGGCGCCATGATCCACTCTAGGATCGGCCGCGTGGTGTTT
GGCGTGAGGAACTCAAAAAGAGGCGCCGCAGGCTCCCTGATGAACGTGCTGAACTACCCCGGCATGAATC
ACCGCGTCGAAATTACCGAGGGAATCCTGGCAGATGAATGTGCCGCCCTGCTGTGCGATTTCTATCGGAT
GCCTAGACAGGTGTTCAATGCTCAGAAGAAGGCCCAGAGCTCCATCAACTCCAAAAGAACTGCCGACGGC
TCTGAGTTTGAACCCAAGAAGAAAAGGAAAGTCTAACCGGTCATCATCACCATCACCATTGAGTTTAAAC
CCGCTGATCAGCCTCGACTGTGCCTTCTAGTTGCCAGCCATCTGTTGTTTGCCCCTCCCCCGTGCCTTCC
TTGACCCTGGAAGGTGCCACTCCCACTGTCCTTTCCTAATAAAATGAGGAAATTGCATCGCATTGTCTGA
GTAGGTGTCATTCTATTCTGGGGGGTGGGGTGGGGCAGGACAGCAAGGGGGAGGATTGGGAAGACAATAG
CAGGCATGCTGGGGATGCGGTGGGCTCTATGGCTTCTGAGGCGGAAAGAACCAGCTGGGGCTCGATACCG
TCGACCTCTAGCTAGAGCTTGGCGTAATCATGGTCATAGCTGTTTCCTGTGTGAAATTGTTATCCGCTCA
CAATTCCACACAACATACGAGCCGGAAGCATAAAGTGTAAAGCCTAGGATGCCTAATGAGTGAGCTAACT
CACATTAATTGCGTTGCGCTCACTGCCCGCTTTCCAGTCGGGAAACCTGTCGTGCCAGCTGCATTAATGA
ATCGGCCAACGCGCGGGAAGAGGCGGTTTGCGTATTGGGCGCTCTTCCGCTTCCTCGCTCACTGACTCGC
TGCGCTCGGTCGTTCGGCTGCGGCGAGCGGTATCAGCTCACTCAAAGGCGGTAATACGGTTATCCACAGA
ATCAGGGGATAACGCAGGAAAGAACATGTGAGCAAAAGGCCAGCAAAAGGCCAGGAACCGTAAAAAGGCC
GCGTTGCTGGCGTTTTTCCATAGGCTCCGCCCCCCTGACGAGCATCACAAAAATCGACGCTCAAGTCAGA
GGTGGCGAAACCCGACAGGACTATAAAGATACCAGGCGTTTCCCCCTGGAAGCTCCCTCGTGCGCTCTCC
TGTTCCGACCCTGCCGCTTACCGGATACCTGTCCGCCTTTCTCCCTTCGGGAAGCGTGGCGCTTTCTCAT
AGCTCACGCTGTAGGTATCTCAGTTCGGTGTAGGTCGTTCGCTCCAAGCTGGGCTGTGTGCACGAACCCC
CCGTTCAGCCCGACCGCTGCGCCTTATCCGGTAACTATCGTCTTGAGTCCAACCCGGTAAGACACGACTT
ATCGCCACTGGCAGCAGCCACTGGTAACAGGATTAGCAGAGCGAGGTATGTAGGCGGTGCTACAGAGTTC
TTGAAGTGGTGGCCTAACTACGGCTACACTAGAAGAACAGTATTTGGTATCTGCGCTCTGCTGAAGCCAG
TTACCTTCGGAAAAAGAGTTGGTAGCTCTTGATCCGGCAAACAAACCACCGCTGGTAGCGGTGGTTTTTT
TGTTTGCAAGCAGCAGATTACGCGCAGAAAAAAAGGATCTCAAGAAGATCCTTTGATCTTTTCTACGGGG
TCTGACACTCAGTGGAACGAAAACTCACGTTAAGGGATTTTGGTCATGAGATTATCAAAAAGGATCTTCA
CCTAGATCCTTTTAAATTAAAAATGAAGTTTTAAATCAATCTAAAGTATATATGAGTAAACTTGGTCTGA
CAGTTACCAATGCTTAATCAGTGAGGCACCTATCTCAGCGATCTGTCTATTTCGTTCATCCATAGTTGCC
TGACTCCCCGTCGTGTAGATAACTACGATACGGGAGGGCTTACCATCTGGCCCCAGTGCTGCAATGATAC
CGCGAGACCCACGCTCACCGGCTCCAGATTTATCAGCAATAAACCAGCCAGCCGGAAGGGCCGAGCGCAG
AAGTGGTCCTGCAACTTTATCCGCCTCCATCCAGTCTATTAATTGTTGCCGGGAAGCTAGAGTAAGTAGT
TCGCCAGTTAATAGTTTGCGCAACGTTGTTGCCATTGCTACAGGCATCGTGGTGTCACGCTCGTCGTTTG
GTATGGCTTCATTCAGCTCCGGTTCCCAACGATCAAGGCGAGTTACATGATCCCCCATGTTGTGCAAAAA
AGCGGTTAGCTCCTTCGGTCCTCCGATCGTTGTCAGAAGTAAGTTGGCCGCAGTGTTATCACTCATGGTT
ATGGCAGCACTGCATAATTCTCTTACTGTCATGCCATCCGTAAGATGCTTTTCTGTGACTGGTGAGTACT
CAACCAAGTCATTCTGAGAATAGTGTATGCGGCGACCGAGTTGCTCTTGCCCGGCGTCAATACGGGATAA
TACCGCGCCACATAGCAGAACTTTAAAAGTGCTCATCATTGGAAAACGTTCTTCGGGGCGAAAACTCTCA
AGGATCTTACCGCTGTTGAGATCCAGTTCGATGTAACCCACTCGTGCACCCAACTGATCTTCAGCATCTT
TTACTTTCACCAGCGTTTCTGGGTGAGCAAAAACAGGAAGGCAAAATGCCGCAAAAAAGGGAATAAGGGC
GACACGGAAATGTTGAATACTCATACTCTTCCTTTTTCAATATTATTGAAGCATTTATCAGGGTTATTGT
CTCATGAGCGGATACATATTTGAATGTATTTAGAAAAATAAACAAATAGGGGTTCCGCGCACATTTCCCC
GAAAAGTGCCACCTGACGTCGACGGATCGGGAGATCGATCTCCCGATCCCCTAGGGTCGACTCTCAGTAC
AATCTGCTCTGATGCCGCATAGTTAAGCCAGTATCTGCTCCCTGCTTGTGTGTTGGAGGTCGCTGAGTAG
TGCGCGAGCAAAATTTAAGCTACAACAAGGCAAGGCTTGACCGACAATTGCATGAAGAATCTGCTTAGGG
TTAGGCGTTTTGCGCTGCTTCGCGATGTACGGGCCAGATATACGCGTT
Features (pLannotate 1.2.2; 20 found; start..end, strand, type, name):
      1..380     +  enhancer       CMV enhancer: human cytomegalovirus immediate early enhancer
    381..584     +  promoter       CMV promoter: human cytomegalovirus (CMV) immediate early promoter
    626..644     +  promoter       T7 promoter: promoter for bacteriophage T7 RNA polymerase
    658..1047    +  CDS            CAPSD_BPMS2: Experimental evidence at protein level: Swiss-Prot protein existence level 1. Acts as a translational repressor of viral replicase synthesis late in infection. This latter function is the result of capsid protein interaction with an RNA hairpin which contains the replicase ribosome-binding site. From Escherichia phage MS2 (Bacteriophage MS2).
   1102..1782    +  CDS            Apobec1: ABEC1_RAT - Experimental evidence at protein level: Swiss-Prot protein existence level 1. Catalytic component of the apolipoprotein B mRNA editing enzyme complex which is responsible for the postranscriptional editing of a CAA codon for Gln to a UAA codon for stop in the APOB mRNA. May also play a role in the epigenetic regulation of gene expression by participating in DNA demethylation. From Rattus norvegicus (Rat).
   2092..2340    +  CDS            UGI: UNGI_BPPB2 - Experimental evidence at protein level: Swiss-Prot protein existence level 1. This protein binds specifically and reversibly to the host uracil-DNA glycosylase, preventing removal of uracil residues from PBS2 DNA by the host uracil-excision repair system. From Bacillus phage PBS2 (Bacteriophage PBS2).
   2590..2772    +  CDS            com: COM_BPMU - Experimental evidence at protein level: Swiss-Prot protein existence level 1. Trans-acting positive regulator required for mom mRNA translation. Binds the com-mom mRNA 5' and destabilizes a translation inhibition stem to expose mom translation start signals. From Escherichia phage Mu (Bacteriophage Mu).
   2803..2973    +  CDS            CRK (fragment): CRK_HUMAN - Experimental evidence at protein level: Swiss-Prot protein existence level 1. [Isoform Crk-II]: Regulates cell adhesion, spreading and migration (PubMed:31311869). Mediates attachment-induced MAPK8 activation, membrane ruffling and cell motility in a Rac-dependent manner. Involved in phagocytosis of apoptotic cells and cell motility via its interaction with DOCK1 and DOCK4 (PubMed:19004829). May regulate the EFNA5-EPHA3 signaling (By similarity). From Homo sapiens (Human).
   3052..3543    +  CDS            tadA: TADA_ECOLI - Also known as yfhC. Experimental evidence at protein level: Swiss-Prot protein existence level 1. Catalyzes the deamination of adenosine to inosine at the wobble position 34 of tRNA(Arg2). Essential for cell viability. From Escherichia coli (strain K12).
   3658..3882    +  polyA_signal   bGH poly(A) signal: bovine growth hormone polyadenylation signal
   3886..3907    +  promoter       SV40 promoter (fragment): SV40 enhancer and early promoter
   3912..3928    +  misc_feature   MCS (fragment): pBluescript multiple cloning site
   3977..3993    -  protein_bind   lac operator: The lac repressor binds to the lac operator to inhibit transcription in E. coli. This inhibition can be relieved by adding lactose or isopropyl-β-D-thiogalactopyranoside (IPTG). lac repressor encoded by lacI
   4001..4031    -  promoter       lac promoter: promoter for the E. coli lac operon
   4046..4067    -  protein_bind   CAP binding site: CAP binding activates transcription in the presence of cAMP. E. coli catabolite activator protein
   4080..4172    -  CDS            lacI (fragment): lac repressor; lacI; The lac repressor binds to the lac operator to inhibit transcription in E. coli. This inhibition can be relieved by adding lactose or isopropyl-β-D-thiogalactopyranoside (IPTG).
   4355..4943    -  rep_origin     ori: high-copy-number ColE1/pMB1/pBR322/pUC origin of replication
   5114..5974    -  CDS            AmpR: β-lactamase; bla; confers resistance to ampicillin, carbenicillin, and related antibiotics
   5975..6079    -  promoter       AmpR promoter: bla
   6150..6194    -  misc_feature   bom (fragment): basis of mobility region from pBR322
