[The description below was written by a language model from this plasmid's Addgene catalogue record and pLannotate feature annotations shown in this document.]
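Description:
MOBE3 is a 6.3 kb mammalian expression plasmid on a pCMV backbone, built for CRISPR base editing as part of a multiplexed orthogonal base editor (MOBE) system. It is maintained in E. coli as a high-copy plasmid through a ColE1/pUC-type origin and selected with ampicillin via the β-lactamase gene. Short remnants of lac regulatory elements, an SV40 promoter, an MCS and the pBR322 bom region are backbone leftovers with no evident role in the payload.

The payload is a single open reading frame driven by the CMV enhancer/promoter and terminated by the bGH polyadenylation signal; a T7 promoter sits just upstream of the coding sequence. The frame encodes two deaminase modules separated by a P2A/T2A-type self-cleaving peptide ("PT2A"), so one transcript should yield two separate proteins. The first is the cytosine-editing arm: MS2 coat protein (MCP) joined by a 16-amino-acid linker to an evolved rat APOBEC1 cytidine deaminase, followed by two copies of the uracil glycosylase inhibitor UGI according to the insert name (only one copy is annotated in the feature table). UGI blocks uracil excision and so favours C-to-T outcomes. The second is the adenine-editing arm: the phage Mu Com RNA-binding protein linked by a 93-amino-acid linker, which the annotation matches in part to a human CRK fragment, to TadA8e, an evolved E. coli tRNA adenosine deaminase.

No Cas9 or guide RNA is annotated on this plasmid. MCP and Com are aptamer-binding proteins, so the design implies that each deaminase is recruited by guide RNAs carrying the matching aptamer, supplied separately with a Cas protein. This would allow cytosine and adenine edits to be directed to different sites in the same cell.
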