Addgene plasmid #219943: MOBE3
Purpose: Mammalian expression of MOBE3 protein (apt-CBE-SL3_PT2A_apt-ABE8e)
Depositing lab: Alexis Komor. Publication: Development of multiplexed orthogonal base editor (MOBE) systems. Cowan QT, Gu S, Gu W, Ranzau BL, Simonson TS, Komor AC. Nat Biotechnol. 2024 May 21. doi: 10.1038/s41587-024-02240-0. PubMed 38773305.
Backbone
  Vector backbone: pCMV
  Vector type: Mammalian Expression, CRISPR
Growth in bacteria
  Bacterial resistance: Ampicillin, 100 μg/mL
  Growth temperature: 37°C
  Growth strain: DH5alpha
  Copy number: High Copy
Gene/Insert
  Gene/Insert name: apt-CBE-SL3_PT2A_apt-ABE8e (alt name: MCP_16-aa_evo-rA1_2xUGI_PT2A_Com_93-aa_TadA8e)
  Species: H. sapiens (human), Synthetic
  Promoter: CMV
  Cloning method: Other
Terms and licenses: Academic/Nonprofit Terms; Industry Terms: Not Available to Industry
Depositor comments: QTC283
How to cite: MOBE3 was a gift from Alexis Komor (Addgene plasmid # 219943 ; http://n2t.net/addgene:219943 ; RRID:Addgene_219943)
